>Addgene plasmid #238078 | Mito-PAmKate | addgene full sequence | sequence record 474224 | Addgene NGS Result
TTTAACCAATAGGCCGAAATCGGCAAAATCCCTTATAAATCAAAAGAATAGACCGAGATAGGGT
[37 nt withheld, positions 65-101]
AAAGAACGTGGACTCCAACGTCAAAGG
[49 nt withheld, positions 129-177]
T
[91 nt withheld, positions 179-269]
G
[124 nt withheld, positions 271-394]
CAGGTGGCACTTTTCGGGGAAATGTGCGCGGAACCCCTATTTGTTTATTTTTCTAAATACATTCAAATAT
GTATCCGCTCATGAGACAATAACCCTGATAAATGCTTCAATAATATTGAAAAAGGAAGAGTCCTGAGGCG
GAAAGAACCAGCTGTGGAATGTGTGTCAGTTAGGGTGTGGAAAGTCCCCAGGCTCCCCAGCAGGCAGAAG
TATGCAAAGCATGCATCTCAATTAGTCAGCAACCAGGTGTGGAAAGTCCCCAGGCTCCCCAGCAGGCAGA
AGTATGCAAAGCATGCATCTCAATTAGTCAGCAACCATAGTCCCGCCCCTAACTCCGCCCATCCCGCCCC
TAACTCCGCCCAGTTCCGCCCATTCTCCGCCCCATGGCTGACTAATTTTTTTTATTTATGCAGAGGCCGA
GGCCGCCTCGGCCTCTGAGCTATTCCAGAAGTAGTGAGGAGGCTTTTTTGGAGGCCTAGGCTTTTGCAAA
GATCGATCAAGAGACAGGATGAGGATCGTTTCGCATGATTGAACAAGATGGATTGCACGCAGGTTCTCCG
GCCGCTTGGGTGGAGAGGCTATTCGGCTATGACTGGGCACAACAGACAATCGGCTGCTCTGATGCCGCCG
TGTTCCGGCTGTCAGCGCAGGGGCGCCCGGTTCTTTTTGTCAAGACCGACCTGTCCGGTGCCCTGAATGA
ACTGCAAGACGAGGCAGCGCGGCTATCGTGGCTGGCCACGACGGGCGTTCCTTGCGCAGCTGTGCTCGAC
GTTGTCACTGAAGCGGGAAGGGACTGGCTGCTATTGGGCGAAGTGCCGGGGCAGGATCTCCTGTCATCTC
ACCTTGCTCCTGCCGAGAAAGTATCCATCATGGCTGATGCAATGCGGCGGCTGCATACGCTTGATCCGGC
TACCTGCCCATTCGACCACCAAGCGAAACATCGCATCGAGCGAGCACGTACTCGGATGGAAGCCGGTCTT
GTCGATCAGGATGATCTGGACGAAGAGCATCAGGGGCTCGCGCCAGCCGAACTGTTCGCCAGGCTCAAGG
CGAGCATGCCCGACGGCGAGGATCTCGTCGTGACCCATGGCGATGCCTGCTTGCCGAATATCATGGTGGA
AAATGGCCGCTTTTCTGGATTCATCGACTGTGGCCGGCTGGGTGTGGCGGACCGCTATCAGGACATAGCG
TTGGCTACCCGTGATATTGCTGAAGAGCTTGGCGGCGAATGGGCTGACCGCTTCCTCGTGCTTTACGGTA
TCGCCGCTCCCGATTCGCAGCGCATCGCCTTCTATCGCCTTCTTGACGAGTTCTTCTGAGCGGGACTCTG
GGGTTCGAAATGACCGACCAAGCGACGCCCAACCTGCCATCACGAGATTTCGATTCCACCGCCGCCTTCT
ATGAAAGGTTGGGCTTCGGAATCGTTTTCCGGGACGCCGGCTGGATGATCCTCCAGCGCGGGGATCTCAT
GCTGGAGTTCTTCGCCCACCCTAGGGGGAGGCTAACTGAAACACGGAAGGAGACAATACCGGAAGGAACC
CGCGCTATGACGGCAATAAAAAGACAGAATAAAACGCACGGTGTTGGGTCGTTTGTTCATAAACGCGGGG
TTCGGTCCCAGGGCTGGCACTCTGTCGATACCCCACCGAGACCCCATTGGGGCCAATACGCCCGCGTTTC
TTCCTTTTCCCCACCCCACCCCCCAAGTTCGGGTGAAGGCCCAGGGCTCGCAGCCAACGTCGGGGCGGCA
GGCCCTGCCATAGCCTCAGGTTACTCATATATACTTTAGATTGATTTAAAACTTCATTTTTAATTTAAAA
GGATCTAGGTGAAGATCCTTTTTGATAATCTCATGACCAAAATCCCTTAACGTGAGTTTTCGTTCCACTG
AGCGTCAGACCCCGTAGAAAAGATCAAAGGATCTTCTTGAGATCCTTTTTTTCTGCGCGTAATCTGCTGC
TTGCAAACAAAAAAACCACCGCTACCAGCGGTGGTTTGTTTGCCGGATCAAGAGCTACCAACTCTTTTTC
CGAAGGTAACTGGCTTCAGCAGAGCGCAGATACCAAATACTGTTCTTCTAGTGTAGCCGTAGTTAGGCCA
CCACTTCAAGAACTCTGTAGCACCGCCTACATACCTCGCTCTGCTAATCCTGTTACCAGTGGCTGCTGCC
AGTGGCGATAAGTCGTGTCTTACCGGGTTGGACTCAAGACGATAGTTACCGGATAAGGCGCAGCGGTCGG
GCTGAACGGGGGGTTCGTGCACACAGCCCAGCTTGGAGCGAACGACCTACACCGAACTGAGATACCTACA
GCGTGAGCTATGAGAAAGCGCCACGCTTCCCGAAGGGAGAAAGGCGGACAGGTATCCGGTAAGCGGCAGG
GTCGGAACAGGAGAGCGCACGAGGGAGCTTCCAGGGGGAAACGCCTGGTATCTTTATAGTCCTGTCGGGT
TTCGCCACCTCTGACTTGAGCGTCGATTTTTGTGATGCTCGTCAGGGGGGCGGAGCCTATGGAAAAACGC
CAGCAACGCGGCCTTTTTACGGTTCCTGGCCTTTTGCTGGCCTTTTGCTCACATGTTCTTTCCTGCGTTA
TCCCCTGATTCTGTGGATAACCGTATTACCGCCATGCATTAGTTATTAATAGTAATCAATTACGGGGTCA
TTAGTTCATAGCCCATATATGGAGTTCCGCGTTACATAACTTACGGTAAATGGCCCGCCTGGCTGACCGC
CCAACGACCCCCGCCCATTGACGTCAATAATGACGTATGTTCCCATAGTAACGCCAATAGGGACTTTCCA
TTGACGTCAATGGGTGGAGTATTTACGGTAAACTGCCCACTTGGCAGTACATCAAGTGTATCATATGCCA
AGTACGCCCCCTATTGACGTCAATGACGGTAAATGGCCCGCCTGGCATTATGCCCAGTACATGACCTTAT
GGGACTTTCCTACTTGGCAGTACATCTACGTATTAGTCATCGCTATTACCATGGTGATGCGGTTTTGGCA
GTACATCAATGGGCGTGGATAGCGGTTTGACTCACGGGGATTTCCAAGTCTCCACCCCATTGACGTCAAT
GGGAGTTTGTTTTGGCACCAAAATCAACGGGACTTTCCAAAATGTCGTAACAACTCCGCCCCATTGACGC
AAATGGGCGGTAGGCGTGTACGGTGGGAGGTCTATATAAGCAGAGCTGGTTTAGTGAACCGTCAGATCCG
CTAGCATGTCCGTCCTGACGCCGCTGCTGCTGCGGGGCTTGACAGGCTCGGCCCGGCGGCTCCCAGTGCC
GCGCGCCAAGATCCATTCGTTGGGGGATCCAACCATGGTGTCTAAGGGCGAAGAGCTGATTAAGGAGAAC
ATGCACATGAAGCTGTACATGGAGGGCACCGTGAACAACCACCACTTCAAGTGCACATCCGAGGGCGAAG
GCAAGCCCTACGAGGGCACCCAGACCATGAGAATCAAGGTGGTCGAGGGCGGCCCTCTCCCCTTCGCCTT
CGACATCCTGGCTACCAGCTTCATGTACGGCAGCAAGACCTTCATCAACCACACCCAGGGCATCCCCGAC
TTCTGGAAGCAGTCCTTCCCTGAGGGCTTCACATGGGAGAGAGTCACCACATACGAAGACGGGGGCGTGC
TGACCGCTACCCAGGACACCAGCCTCCAGGACGGCTGCCTCATCTACAACGTCAAGATCAGAGGGGTGAA
CTTCCCATCCAACGGCCCTGTGATGCAGAAGAAAACACTCGGCTGGGAGGCCAACACCGAGATGCTGTAC
CCCGCTGACGGCGGCCTGGAAGGCAGAGGGGACATGGCCCTGAAGCTCGTGGGCGGGGGCCACCTGATCT
GCAACTTGAAGACCACATACAGATCCAAGAAACCCGCTAAGAACCTCAAGATGCCCGGCGTCTACTATGT
GGACCGCAGACTGGAAAGAATCAAGGAGGCCGACAAAGAGACCTACGTCGAGCAGCACGAGGTGGCTGTG
GCCAGATACTGCGACCTCCCTAGCAAACTGGGGCACAAGCTTAATTAACTCGAGTTCGTGACCGCCGCCG
CCATCACCCACGGCATGGATGAGCTGTACAAGTAAAGCGGCCGCGACTCTAGATCATAATCAGCCATACC
ACATTTGTAGAGGTTTTACTTGCTTTAAAAAACCTCCCACACCTCCCCCTGAACCTGAAACATAAAATGA
ATGCAATTGTTGTTGTTAACTTGTTTATTGCAGCTTATAATGGTTACAAATAAAGCAATAGCATCACAAA
TTTCACAAATAAAGCATTTTTTTCACTGCATTCTAGTTGTGGTTTGTCCAAACTCATCAATGTATCTTAA
GGCGTAAATTGTAAGCGTTAATATTTTGTTAAAATTCGCGTTAAATTTTTGTTAAATCAGCTCATTT
Features (pLannotate 1.2.2; 15 found; start..end, strand, type, name):
    421..525     +  promoter       AmpR promoter: bla
    527..884     +  promoter       SV40 promoter: SV40 enhancer and early promoter
    919..1713    +  CDS            NeoR/KanR: aminoglycoside phosphotransferase from Tn5; aph(3')-II (or nptII); confers resistance to neomycin, kanamycin, and G418 (Geneticin®)
   1734..1886    +  CDS            ble (fragment): BLE_KLEPN - Experimental evidence at protein level: Swiss-Prot protein existence level 1. Binding protein with a strong affinity to the bleomycin family of antibiotics. Binds to CL990; an antimitotic-antibiotic compound. From Klebsiella pneumoniae.
   1945..1992    +  polyA_signal   HSV TK poly(A) signal: herpes simplex virus thymidine kinase polyadenylation signal (Cole and Stacy, 1985)
   2083..2099    -  polyA_signal   bGH poly(A) signal (fragment): bovine growth hormone polyadenylation signal
   2321..2909    +  rep_origin     ori: high-copy-number ColE1/pMB1/pBR322/pUC origin of replication
   3084..3387    +  enhancer       CMV enhancer: human cytomegalovirus immediate early enhancer
   3388..3591    +  promoter       CMV promoter: human cytomegalovirus (CMV) immediate early promoter
   3620..3694    +  CDS            COX8 presequence: mitochondrial presequence of human cytochrome c oxidase subunit VIII (Rizutto et al., 1989)
   3719..4432    +  CDS            PAmKate: monomeric photoactivatable red fluorescent protein (Gunewardene et al., 2011) mammalian codon-optimized
   4433..4489    +  CDS            PS-CFP2 (fragment): photoswitchable cyan-to-green fluorescent protein mammalian codon-optimized
   4506..4589    +  CDS            large T antigen (fragment): large T antigen from SV40 (simian virus 40)
   4612..4733    +  polyA_signal   SV40 poly(A) signal: SV40 polyadenylation signal
   4767..394     -  rep_origin     f1 ori (across the origin) (sequence partly withheld): f1 bacteriophage origin of replication; arrow indicates direction of (+) strand synthesis
