[The description below was written by a language model from this plasmid's Addgene catalogue record and pLannotate feature annotations shown in this document.]
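Description:
Mito-PAmKate is a mammalian expression plasmid that targets the photoactivatable red fluorescent protein PAmKate to mitochondria. It was built from the PS-CFP2-Mito-7 backbone by removing the PS-CFP2 coding region and inserting a roughly 715 bp PAmKate fragment between BamHI and XhoI sites, both of which remain intact. The sequenced plasmid is about 4.8 kb. In bacteria it replicates from a high-copy ColE1/pUC-type origin and is selected with kanamycin. An f1 origin is also present. A single Tn5 aminoglycoside phosphotransferase gene (NeoR/KanR) is driven by tandem bacterial (bla) and SV40 early promoters and terminated by an HSV TK polyadenylation signal, so it confers kanamycin resistance in E. coli and G418 resistance in transfected mammalian cells.

The expression cassette uses the human CMV immediate-early enhancer and promoter to drive an open reading frame that begins with the mitochondrial presequence of human cytochrome c oxidase subunit VIII. This presequence is fused at the N terminus of mammalian codon-optimized PAmKate, and the cassette ends with an SV40 polyadenylation signal. The presequence directs import of the fusion into mitochondria, where PAmKate stays dark until it is photoactivated to a red-emitting state. The feature table also reports a short PS-CFP2 fragment directly after the PAmKate coding sequence. This is apparently a remnant of the original insert, and the record does not say whether it is translated. Other small annotated fragments (ble, bGH poly(A), large T antigen) look like backbone remnants or partial matches rather than functional parts. The stated purpose is visualization of the mitochondrial network, and the associated publication concerns super-resolution optical microscopy, a typical application for photoactivatable reporters.
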