Addgene plasmid #238078: Mito-PAmKate
Purpose: Expresses photoactivable fluorescent reporter for visualizing mitochondrial network
Depositing lab: Partha Mondal. Publication: Super-resolution optical microscopy reveals accumulation of photoactivable dengue protein (Dendra2-NS2B) in the endoplasmic reticulum. Aravinth S, Varghese JM, Pant N, Mondal PP. Sci Rep. 2025 Mar 26;15(1):10358. doi: 10.1038/s41598-025-94135-6. PubMed 40133359.
Backbone
  Vector backbone: PS-CFP2-Mito-7
  Modifications to backbone: Removed PS-CFP2 and inserted PAmKate.
  Vector type: Mammalian Expression
  Selectable markers: Neomycin (select with G418)
Growth in bacteria
  Bacterial resistance: Kanamycin, 50 μg/mL
  Growth temperature: 37°C
  Growth strain: DH5alpha
  Copy number: High Copy
Gene/Insert
  Gene/Insert name: PAmKate
  Insert size (bp): 715
  Promoter: CMV
  Tag / fusion protein: Mito (N terminal on backbone)
  Cloning method: Restriction Enzyme; 5′ cloning site BamHI (not destroyed); 3′ cloning site XhoI (not destroyed)
  Sequencing primers: 5′ CMV Forward
Terms and licenses: Academic/Nonprofit Terms; Industry Terms: Not Available to Industry
How to cite: Mito-PAmKate was a gift from Partha Mondal (Addgene plasmid # 238078 ; http://n2t.net/addgene:238078 ; RRID:Addgene_238078)
