>Addgene plasmid #238078 | Mito-PAmKate | depositor partial sequence | sequence record 468047 | Mito-PAmKate
GGGCTGTTTTAGGCAACGTGGGGAGTTATATAGCAGAGCTGGTTTAGTGAACCGTCAGATCCGCTAGCAT
GTCCGTCCTGACGCCGCTGCTGCTGCGGGGCTTGACAGGCTCGGCCCGGCGGCTCCCAGTGCCGCGCGCC
AAGATCCATTCGTTGGGGGATCCAACCATGGTGTCTAAGGGCGAAGAGCTGATTAAGGAGAACATGCACA
TGAAGCTGTACATGGAGGGCACCGTGAACAACCACCACTTCAAGTGCACATCCGAGGGCGAAGGCAAGCC
CTACGAGGGCACCCAGACCATGAGAATCAAGGTGGTCGAGGGCGGCCCTCTCCCCTTCGCCTTCGACATC
CTGGCTACCAGCTTCATGTACGGCAGCAAGACCTTCATCAACCACACCCAGGGCATCCCCGACTTCTGGA
AGCAGTCCTTCCCTGAGGGCTTCACATGGGAGAGAGTCACCACATACGAAGACGGGGGCGTGCTGACCGC
TACCCAGGACACCAGCCTCCAGGACGGCTGCCTCATCTACAACGTCAAGATCAGAGGGGTGAACTTCCCA
TCCAACGGCCCTGTGATGCAGAAGAAAACACTCGGCTGGGAGGCCAACACCGAGATGCTGTACCCCGCTG
ACGGCGGCCTGGAAGGCAGAGGGGACATGGCCCTGAAGCTCGTGGGCGGGGGCCACCTGATCTGCAACTT
GAAGACCACATACAGATCCAAGAAACCCGCTAAGAACCTCAAGATGCCCGGCGTCTACTATGTGGACCGC
AGACTGGAAAGAATCAAGGAGGCCGACAAAGAGACCTACGTCGAGCAGCACGAGGTGGCTGTGGCCAGAT
ACTGCGACCTCCCTAGCAAACTGGGGCACAAGCTTAATTAACTCGAGTTCGTGACCGCCGCCGCCATCAC
CCACGGCATGGATGAGCTGTACAAGTAA
